Addgene plasmid #120227: pCas9CR5
Purpose: pCas9CR4 with stop codon to prevent translation of ssrA degradation tag
Depositing lab: Christopher Reisch. Depositing organization: University of Florida.
Backbone
  Vector backbone: pdCas9-bacteria
  Total vector size (bp): 6765
  Vector type: Synthetic Biology
Growth in bacteria
  Bacterial resistance: Chloramphenicol, 25 μg/mL
  Growth temperature: 37°C
  Growth strain: DH5alpha
  Copy number: Low Copy
Gene/Insert
  Gene/Insert name: SpCas9
  Species: Synthetic; E. coli
  Insert size (bp): 4200
  Mutation: Stop codon inserted before ssrA degradation tag
  Promoter: pTet
  Cloning method: Ligation Independent Cloning
  Sequencing primers: 5′ gttgacactctatcgttgat
Resource information
  A portion of this plasmid was derived from a plasmid made by: Addgene, Stanley Qi
Terms and licenses: Academic/Nonprofit Terms; Industry Terms: Not Available to Industry
How to cite: pCas9CR5 was a gift from Christopher Reisch (Addgene plasmid # 120227 ; http://n2t.net/addgene:120227 ; RRID:Addgene_120227)
