[The description below was written by a language model from this plasmid's Addgene catalogue record and pLannotate feature annotations shown in this document.]
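Description:
pCas9CR5 is a 6,765 bp bacterial expression plasmid for tetracycline-inducible production of Streptococcus pyogenes Cas9 in E. coli, built on the pdCas9-bacteria backbone and catalogued as a synthetic biology vector. It replicates from a p15A origin, which is compatible with ColE1-type plasmids and so allows a second plasmid to be maintained in the same cell. The record lists it as low copy. Selection is by chloramphenicol through the cat gene, which is driven by its native promoter and followed by the lambda t0 terminator. A short RSF ori fragment is also annotated next to p15A, most likely a sequence-similarity match rather than a second functional origin.

The roughly 4.2 kb Cas9 coding sequence is annotated as the nuclease rather than the catalytically dead form carried by the parent backbone. It sits downstream of the tetR/tetA (pTet) promoter region and is terminated by the rrnB T1 and T7Te terminators. TetR is encoded divergently, adjacent to a J23119 promoter fragment, and represses pTet until a tetracycline-class inducer is added, keeping Cas9 expression under control. The defining feature relative to its predecessor pCas9CR4 is a stop codon inserted just ahead of the C-terminal ssrA (LAA) degradation tag. The tag sequence is still present as a fragment directly after Cas9, but it is not meant to be translated, so the protein should escape ClpXP/ClpAP-mediated proteolysis and accumulate more stably.

No guide RNA cassette is annotated, so targeting presumably relies on a guide supplied separately. The depositor and sequencing-derived records carry the same features in different circular registers. The record does not state a specific application beyond this change to the tag.
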