Features (pLannotate 1.2.2; 12 found; start..end, strand, type, name):
      7..630     -  CDS            TetR: tetracycline repressor TetR; tetR from transposon Tn10; TetR binds to the tetracycline operator tetO to inhibit transcription. This inhibition can be relieved by adding tetracycline or doxycycline.
    646..674     -  promoter       J23119 promoter (fragment): bacterial promoter (Registry of Standard Biological Parts BBa J23119)
    681..736     +  promoter       tetR/tetA promoters: tetR; overlapping promoters for bacterial tetR and tetA
    772..4878    +  CDS            Cas9: Cas9 (Csn1) endonuclease from the Streptococcus pyogenes Type II CRISPR/Cas system generates RNA-guided double strand breaks in DNA
   4878..4903    +  CDS            ssrA tag (fragment): C-terminal peptide that mediates degradation in bacteria through the ClpXP and ClpAP proteases (McGinness et al., 2006) wild-type LAA variant
   4930..5001    +  terminator     rrnB T1 terminator: transcription terminator T1 from the E. coli rrnB gene
   5017..5044    +  terminator     T7Te terminator: phage T7 early transcription terminator
   5063..5118    -  rep_origin     RSF ori (fragment): Plasmids containing the RSF 1030 origin of replication can be propagated in E. coli cells that contain additional plasmids with compatible origins.
   5206..5751    -  rep_origin     p15A ori: Plasmids containing the medium-copy-number p15A origin of replication can be propagated in E. coli cells that contain a second plasmid with the ColE1 origin.
   5865..5959    -  terminator     lambda t0 terminator: transcription terminator from phage lambda
   5983..6639    -  CDS            cat: CAT_ECOLX - Experimental evidence at protein level: Swiss-Prot protein existence level 1. This enzyme is an effector of chloramphenicol resistance in bacteria. From Escherichia coli. This protein is used as a marker in many commonly used cloning vectors, such as pACYC184.
   6640..6742    -  promoter       cat promoter: promoter of the E. coli cat gene encoding chloramphenicol acetyltransferase
>Addgene plasmid #120227 | pCas9CR5 | depositor full sequence | sequence record 229686 | pCas9CR5 sequence 6765 bps
GACGTCTTAAGACCCACTTTCACATTTAAGTTGTTTTTCTAATCCGCATATGATCAATTCAAGGCCGAAT
AAGAAGGCTGGCTCTGCACCTTGGTGATCAAATAATTCGATAGCTTGTCGTAATAATGGCGGCATACTAT
CAGTAGTAGGTGTTTCCCTTTCTTCTTTAGCGACTTGATGCTCTTGATCTTCCAATACGCAACCTAAAGT
AAAATGCCCCACAGCGCTGAGTGCATATAATGCATTCTCTAGTGAAAAACCTTGTTGGCATAAAAAGGCT
AATTGATTTTCGAGAGTTTCATACTGTTTTTCTGTAGGCCGTGTACCTAAATGTACTTTTGCTCCATCGC
GATGACTTAGTAAAGCACATCTAAAACTTTTAGCGTTATTACGTAAAAAATCTTGCCAGCTTTCCCCTTC
TAAAGGGCAAAAGTGAGTATGGTGCCTATCTAACATCTCAATGGCTAAGGCGTCGAGCAAAGCCCGCTTA
TTTTTTACATGCCAATACAATGTAGGCTGCTCTACACCTAGCTTCTGGGCGAGTTTACGGGTTGTTAAAC
CTTCGATTCCGACCTCATTAAGCAGCTCTAATGCGCTGTTAATCACTTTACTTTTATCTAATCTAGACAT
CATTAATTCCTAATTGCTAGCATTGTACCTAGGACTGAGCTAGCCATAAAGTTGACACTCTATCGTTGAT
AGAGTTATTTTACCACTCCCTATCAGTGATAGAGAAAAGAATTCAAAAGATCTAAAGAGGACTTCGGATC
TATGGATAAGAAATACTCAATAGGCTTAGATATCGGCACAAATAGCGTCGGATGGGCGGTGATCACTGAT
GAATATAAGGTTCCGTCTAAAAAGTTCAAGGTTCTGGGAAATACAGACCGCCACAGTATCAAAAAAAATC
TTATAGGGGCTCTTTTATTTGACAGTGGAGAGACAGCGGAAGCGACTCGTCTCAAACGGACAGCTCGTAG
AAGGTATACACGTCGGAAGAATCGTATTTGTTATCTACAGGAGATTTTTTCAAATGAGATGGCGAAAGTA
GATGATAGTTTCTTTCATCGACTTGAAGAGTCTTTTTTGGTGGAAGAAGACAAGAAGCATGAACGTCATC
CTATTTTTGGAAATATAGTAGATGAAGTTGCTTATCATGAGAAATATCCAACTATCTATCATCTGCGAAA
AAAATTGGTAGATTCTACTGATAAAGCGGATTTGCGCTTAATCTATTTGGCCTTAGCGCATATGATTAAG
TTTCGTGGTCATTTTTTGATTGAGGGAGATTTAAATCCTGATAATAGTGATGTGGACAAACTATTTATCC
AGTTGGTACAAACCTACAATCAATTATTTGAAGAAAACCCTATTAACGCAAGTGGAGTAGATGCTAAAGC
GATTCTTTCTGCACGATTGAGTAAATCAAGACGATTAGAAAATCTCATTGCTCAGCTCCCCGGTGAGAAG
AAAAATGGCTTATTTGGGAATCTCATTGCTTTGTCATTGGGTTTGACCCCTAATTTTAAATCAAATTTTG
ATTTGGCAGAAGATGCTAAATTACAGCTTTCAAAAGATACTTACGATGATGATTTAGATAATTTATTGGC
GCAAATTGGAGATCAATATGCTGATTTGTTTTTGGCAGCTAAGAATTTATCAGATGCTATTTTACTTTCA
GATATCCTAAGAGTAAATACTGAAATAACTAAGGCTCCCCTATCAGCTTCAATGATTAAACGCTACGATG
AACATCATCAAGACTTGACTCTTTTAAAAGCTTTAGTTCGACAACAACTTCCAGAAAAGTATAAAGAAAT
CTTTTTTGATCAATCAAAAAACGGATATGCAGGTTATATTGATGGGGGAGCTAGCCAAGAAGAATTTTAT
AAATTTATCAAACCAATTTTAGAAAAAATGGATGGTACTGAGGAATTATTGGTGAAACTAAATCGTGAAG
ATTTGCTGCGCAAGCAACGGACCTTTGACAACGGCTCTATTCCCCATCAAATTCACTTGGGTGAGCTGCA
TGCTATTTTGAGAAGACAAGAAGACTTTTATCCATTTTTAAAAGACAATCGTGAGAAGATTGAAAAAATC
TTGACTTTTCGAATTCCTTATTATGTTGGTCCATTGGCGCGTGGCAATAGTCGTTTTGCATGGATGACTC
GGAAGTCTGAAGAAACAATTACCCCATGGAATTTTGAAGAAGTTGTCGATAAAGGTGCTTCAGCTCAATC
ATTTATTGAACGCATGACAAACTTTGATAAAAATCTTCCAAATGAAAAAGTACTACCAAAACATAGTTTG
CTTTATGAGTATTTTACGGTTTATAACGAATTGACAAAGGTCAAATATGTTACTGAAGGAATGCGAAAAC
CAGCATTTCTTTCAGGTGAACAGAAGAAAGCCATTGTTGATTTACTCTTCAAAACAAATCGAAAAGTAAC
CGTTAAGCAATTAAAAGAAGATTATTTCAAAAAAATAGAATGTTTTGATAGTGTTGAAATTTCAGGAGTT
GAAGATAGATTTAATGCTTCATTAGGTACCTACCATGATTTGCTAAAAATTATTAAAGATAAAGATTTTT
TGGATAATGAAGAAAATGAAGATATCTTAGAGGATATTGTTTTAACATTGACCTTATTTGAAGATAGGGA
GATGATTGAGGAAAGACTTAAAACATATGCTCACCTCTTTGATGATAAGGTGATGAAACAGCTTAAACGT
CGCCGTTATACTGGTTGGGGACGTTTGTCTCGAAAATTGATTAATGGTATTAGGGATAAGCAATCTGGCA
AAACAATATTAGATTTTTTGAAATCAGATGGTTTTGCCAATCGCAATTTTATGCAGCTGATCCATGATGA
TAGTTTGACATTTAAAGAAGACATTCAAAAAGCACAAGTGTCTGGACAAGGCGATAGTTTACATGAACAT
ATTGCAAATTTAGCTGGTAGCCCTGCTATTAAAAAAGGTATTTTACAGACTGTAAAAGTTGTTGATGAAT
TGGTCAAAGTAATGGGGCGGCATAAGCCAGAAAATATCGTTATTGAAATGGCACGTGAAAATCAGACAAC
TCAAAAGGGCCAGAAAAATTCGCGAGAGCGTATGAAACGAATCGAAGAAGGTATCAAAGAATTAGGAAGT
CAGATTCTTAAAGAGCATCCTGTTGAAAATACTCAATTGCAAAATGAAAAGCTCTATCTCTATTATCTCC
AAAATGGAAGAGACATGTATGTGGACCAAGAATTAGATATTAATCGTTTAAGTGATTATGATGTCGATCA
CATTGTTCCACAAAGTTTCCTTAAAGACGATTCAATAGACAATAAGGTCTTAACGCGTTCTGATAAAAAT
CGTGGTAAATCGGATAACGTTCCAAGTGAAGAAGTAGTCAAAAAGATGAAAAACTATTGGAGACAACTTC
TAAACGCCAAGTTAATCACTCAACGTAAGTTTGATAATTTAACGAAAGCTGAACGTGGAGGTTTGAGTGA
ACTTGATAAAGCTGGTTTTATCAAACGCCAATTGGTTGAAACTCGCCAAATCACTAAGCATGTGGCACAA
ATTTTGGATAGTCGCATGAATACTAAATACGATGAAAATGATAAACTTATTCGAGAGGTTAAAGTGATTA
CCTTAAAATCTAAATTAGTTTCTGACTTCCGAAAAGATTTCCAATTCTATAAAGTACGTGAGATTAACAA
TTACCATCATGCCCATGATGCGTATCTAAATGCCGTCGTTGGAACTGCTTTGATTAAGAAATATCCAAAA
CTTGAATCGGAGTTTGTCTATGGTGATTATAAAGTTTATGATGTTCGTAAAATGATTGCTAAGTCTGAGC
AAGAAATAGGCAAAGCAACCGCAAAATATTTCTTTTACTCTAATATCATGAACTTCTTCAAAACAGAAAT
TACACTTGCAAATGGAGAGATTCGCAAACGCCCTCTAATCGAAACTAATGGGGAAACTGGAGAAATTGTC
TGGGATAAAGGGCGAGATTTTGCCACAGTGCGCAAAGTATTGTCCATGCCCCAAGTCAATATTGTCAAGA
AAACAGAAGTACAGACAGGCGGATTCTCCAAGGAGTCAATTTTACCAAAAAGAAATTCGGACAAGCTTAT
TGCTCGTAAAAAAGACTGGGATCCAAAAAAATATGGTGGTTTTGATAGTCCAACGGTAGCTTATTCAGTC
CTAGTGGTTGCTAAGGTGGAAAAAGGGAAATCGAAGAAGTTAAAATCCGTTAAAGAGTTACTAGGGATCA
CAATTATGGAAAGAAGTTCCTTTGAAAAAAATCCGATTGACTTTTTAGAAGCTAAAGGATATAAGGAAGT
TAAAAAAGACTTAATCATTAAACTACCTAAATATAGTCTTTTTGAGTTAGAAAACGGTCGTAAACGGATG
CTGGCTAGTGCCGGAGAATTACAAAAAGGAAATGAGCTGGCTCTGCCAAGCAAATATGTGAATTTTTTAT
ATTTAGCTAGTCATTATGAAAAGTTGAAGGGTAGTCCAGAAGATAACGAACAAAAACAATTGTTTGTGGA
GCAGCATAAGCATTATTTAGATGAGATTATTGAGCAAATCAGTGAATTTTCTAAGCGTGTTATTTTAGCA
GATGCCAATTTAGATAAAGTTCTTAGTGCATATAACAAACATAGAGACAAACCAATACGTGAACAAGCAG
AAAATATTATTCATTTATTTACGTTGACGAATCTTGGAGCTCCCGCTGCTTTTAAATATTTTGATACAAC
AATTGATCGTAAACGATATACGTCTACAAAAGAAGTTTTAGATGCCACTCTTATCCATCAATCCATCACT
GGTCTTTATGAAACACGCATTGATTTGAGTCAGCTAGGAGGTGACTGACGACGAAAACTACGCTCTGGCT
GCTTAACTCGAGTAAGGATCTCCAGGCATCAAATAAAACGAAAGGCTCAGTCGAAAGACTGGGCCTTTCG
TTTTATCTGTTGTTTGTCGGTGAACGCTCTCTACTAGAGTCACACTGGCTCACCTTCGGGTGGGCCTTTC
TGCGTTTATACCTAGGGATATATTCCGCTTCCTCGCTCACTGACTCGCTACGCTCGGTCGTTCGACTGCG
GCGAGCGGAAATGGCTTACGAACGGGGCGGAGATTTCCTGGAAGATGCCAGGAAGATACTTAACAGGGAA
GTGAGAGGGCCGCGGCAAAGCCGTTTTTCCATAGGCTCCGCCCCCCTGACAAGCATCACGAAATCTGACG
CTCAAATCAGTGGTGGCGAAACCCGACAGGACTATAAAGATACCAGGCGTTTCCCCCTGGCGGCTCCCTC
GTGCGCTCTCCTGTTCCTGCCTTTCGGTTTACCGGTGTCATTCCGCTGTTATGGCCGCGTTTGTCTCATT
CCACGCCTGACACTCAGTTCCGGGTAGGCAGTTCGCTCCAAGCTGGACTGTATGCACGAACCCCCCGTTC
AGTCCGACCGCTGCGCCTTATCCGGTAACTATCGTCTTGAGTCCAACCCGGAAAGACATGCAAAAGCACC
ACTGGCAGCAGCCACTGGTAATTGATTTAGAGGAGTTAGTCTTGAAGTCATGCGCCGGTTAAGGCTAAAC
TGAAAGGACAAGTTTTGGTGACTGCGCTCCTCCAAGCCAGTTACCTCGGTTCAAAGAGTTGGTAGCTCAG
AGAACCTTCGAAAAACCGCCCTGCAAGGCGGTTTTTTCGTTTTCAGAGCAAGAGATTACGCGCAGACCAA
AACGATCTCAAGAAGATCATCTTATTAATCAGATAAAATATTTCTAGATTTCAGTGCAATTTATCTCTTC
AAATGTAGCACCTGAAGTCAGCCCCATACGATATAAGTTGTTACTAGTGCTTGGATTCTCACCAATAAAA
AACGCCCGGCGGCAACCGAGCGTTCTGAACAAATCCAGATGGAGTTCTGAGGTCATTACTGGATCTATCA
ACAGGAGTCCAAGCGAGCTCGATATCAAATTACGCCCCGCCCTGCCACTCATCGCAGTACTGTTGTAATT
CATTAAGCATTCTGCCGACATGGAAGCCATCACAAACGGCATGATGAACCTGAATCGCCAGCGGCATCAG
CACCTTGTCGCCTTGCGTATAATATTTGCCCATGGTGAAAACGGGGGCGAAGAAGTTGTCCATATTGGCC
ACGTTTAAATCAAAACTGGTGAAACTCACCCAGGGATTGGCTGAGACGAAAAACATATTCTCAATAAACC
CTTTAGGGAAATAGGCCAGGTTTTCACCGTAACACGCCACATCTTGCGAATATATGTGTAGAAACTGCCG
GAAATCGTCGTGGTATTCACTCCAGAGCGATGAAAACGTTTCAGTTTGCTCATGGAAAACGGTGTAACAA
GGGTGAACACTATCCCATATCACCAGCTCACCGTCTTTCATTGCCATACGAAATTCCGGATGAGCATTCA
TCAGGCGGGCAAGAATGTGAATAAAGGCCGGATAAAACTTGTGCTTATTTTTCTTTACGGTCTTTAAAAA
GGCCGTAATATCCAGCTGAACGGTCTGGTTATAGGTACATTGAGCAACTGACTGAAATGCCTCAAAATGT
TCTTTACGATGCCATTGGGATATATCAACGGTGGTATATCCAGTGATTTTTTTCTCCATTTTAGCTTCCT
TAGCTCCTGAAAATCTCGATAACTCAAAAAATACGCCCGGTAGTGATCTTATTTCATTATGGTGAAAGTT
GGAACCTCTTACGTGCCGATCAACGTCTCATTTTCGCCAGATATC
