Features (pLannotate 1.2.2; 12 found; start..end, strand, type, name):
     36..4142    +  CDS            Cas9: Cas9 (Csn1) endonuclease from the Streptococcus pyogenes Type II CRISPR/Cas system generates RNA-guided double strand breaks in DNA
   4142..4167    +  CDS            ssrA tag (fragment): C-terminal peptide that mediates degradation in bacteria through the ClpXP and ClpAP proteases (McGinness et al., 2006) wild-type LAA variant
   4194..4265    +  terminator     rrnB T1 terminator: transcription terminator T1 from the E. coli rrnB gene
   4281..4308    +  terminator     T7Te terminator: phage T7 early transcription terminator
   4327..4382    -  rep_origin     RSF ori (fragment): Plasmids containing the RSF 1030 origin of replication can be propagated in E. coli cells that contain additional plasmids with compatible origins.
   4470..5015    -  rep_origin     p15A ori: Plasmids containing the medium-copy-number p15A origin of replication can be propagated in E. coli cells that contain a second plasmid with the ColE1 origin.
   5129..5223    -  terminator     lambda t0 terminator: transcription terminator from phage lambda
   5247..5903    -  CDS            cat: CAT_ECOLX - Experimental evidence at protein level: Swiss-Prot protein existence level 1. This enzyme is an effector of chloramphenicol resistance in bacteria. From Escherichia coli. This protein is used as a marker in many commonly used cloning vectors, such as pACYC184.
   5904..6006    -  promoter       cat promoter: promoter of the E. coli cat gene encoding chloramphenicol acetyltransferase
   6036..6659    -  CDS            TetR: tetracycline repressor TetR; tetR from transposon Tn10; TetR binds to the tetracycline operator tetO to inhibit transcription. This inhibition can be relieved by adding tetracycline or doxycycline.
   6675..6703    -  promoter       J23119 promoter (fragment): bacterial promoter (Registry of Standard Biological Parts BBa J23119)
   6710..6765    +  promoter       tetR/tetA promoters: tetR; overlapping promoters for bacterial tetR and tetA
>Addgene plasmid #120227 | pCas9CR5 | addgene full sequence | sequence record 233288 | Addgene NGS Result
AAGAATTCAAAAGATCTAAAGAGGACTTCGGATCTATGGATAAGAAATACTCAATAGGCTTAGATATCGG
CACAAATAGCGTCGGATGGGCGGTGATCACTGATGAATATAAGGTTCCGTCTAAAAAGTTCAAGGTTCTG
GGAAATACAGACCGCCACAGTATCAAAAAAAATCTTATAGGGGCTCTTTTATTTGACAGTGGAGAGACAG
CGGAAGCGACTCGTCTCAAACGGACAGCTCGTAGAAGGTATACACGTCGGAAGAATCGTATTTGTTATCT
ACAGGAGATTTTTTCAAATGAGATGGCGAAAGTAGATGATAGTTTCTTTCATCGACTTGAAGAGTCTTTT
TTGGTGGAAGAAGACAAGAAGCATGAACGTCATCCTATTTTTGGAAATATAGTAGATGAAGTTGCTTATC
ATGAGAAATATCCAACTATCTATCATCTGCGAAAAAAATTGGTAGATTCTACTGATAAAGCGGATTTGCG
CTTAATCTATTTGGCCTTAGCGCATATGATTAAGTTTCGTGGTCATTTTTTGATTGAGGGAGATTTAAAT
CCTGATAATAGTGATGTGGACAAACTATTTATCCAGTTGGTACAAACCTACAATCAATTATTTGAAGAAA
ACCCTATTAACGCAAGTGGAGTAGATGCTAAAGCGATTCTTTCTGCACGATTGAGTAAATCAAGACGATT
AGAAAATCTCATTGCTCAGCTCCCCGGTGAGAAGAAAAATGGCTTATTTGGGAATCTCATTGCTTTGTCA
TTGGGTTTGACCCCTAATTTTAAATCAAATTTTGATTTGGCAGAAGATGCTAAATTACAGCTTTCAAAAG
ATACTTACGATGATGATTTAGATAATTTATTGGCGCAAATTGGAGATCAATATGCTGATTTGTTTTTGGC
AGCTAAGAATTTATCAGATGCTATTTTACTTTCAGATATCCTAAGAGTAAATACTGAAATAACTAAGGCT
CCCCTATCAGCTTCAATGATTAAACGCTACGATGAACATCATCAAGACTTGACTCTTTTAAAAGCTTTAG
TTCGACAACAACTTCCAGAAAAGTATAAAGAAATCTTTTTTGATCAATCAAAAAACGGATATGCAGGTTA
TATTGATGGGGGAGCTAGCCAAGAAGAATTTTATAAATTTATCAAACCAATTTTAGAAAAAATGGATGGT
ACTGAGGAATTATTGGTGAAACTAAATCGTGAAGATTTGCTGCGCAAGCAACGGACCTTTGACAACGGCT
CTATTCCCCATCAAATTCACTTGGGTGAGCTGCATGCTATTTTGAGAAGACAAGAAGACTTTTATCCATT
TTTAAAAGACAATCGTGAGAAGATTGAAAAAATCTTGACTTTTCGAATTCCTTATTATGTTGGTCCATTG
GCGCGTGGCAATAGTCGTTTTGCATGGATGACTCGGAAGTCTGAAGAAACAATTACCCCATGGAATTTTG
AAGAAGTTGTCGATAAAGGTGCTTCAGCTCAATCATTTATTGAACGCATGACAAACTTTGATAAAAATCT
TCCAAATGAAAAAGTACTACCAAAACATAGTTTGCTTTATGAGTATTTTACGGTTTATAACGAATTGACA
AAGGTCAAATATGTTACTGAAGGAATGCGAAAACCAGCATTTCTTTCAGGTGAACAGAAGAAAGCCATTG
TTGATTTACTCTTCAAAACAAATCGAAAAGTAACCGTTAAGCAATTAAAAGAAGATTATTTCAAAAAAAT
AGAATGTTTTGATAGTGTTGAAATTTCAGGAGTTGAAGATAGATTTAATGCTTCATTAGGTACCTACCAT
GATTTGCTAAAAATTATTAAAGATAAAGATTTTTTGGATAATGAAGAAAATGAAGATATCTTAGAGGATA
TTGTTTTAACATTGACCTTATTTGAAGATAGGGAGATGATTGAGGAAAGACTTAAAACATATGCTCACCT
CTTTGATGATAAGGTGATGAAACAGCTTAAACGTCGCCGTTATACTGGTTGGGGACGTTTGTCTCGAAAA
TTGATTAATGGTATTAGGGATAAGCAATCTGGCAAAACAATATTAGATTTTTTGAAATCAGATGGTTTTG
CCAATCGCAATTTTATGCAGCTGATCCATGATGATAGTTTGACATTTAAAGAAGACATTCAAAAAGCACA
AGTGTCTGGACAAGGCGATAGTTTACATGAACATATTGCAAATTTAGCTGGTAGCCCTGCTATTAAAAAA
GGTATTTTACAGACTGTAAAAGTTGTTGATGAATTGGTCAAAGTAATGGGGCGGCATAAGCCAGAAAATA
TCGTTATTGAAATGGCACGTGAAAATCAGACAACTCAAAAGGGCCAGAAAAATTCGCGAGAGCGTATGAA
ACGAATCGAAGAAGGTATCAAAGAATTAGGAAGTCAGATTCTTAAAGAGCATCCTGTTGAAAATACTCAA
TTGCAAAATGAAAAGCTCTATCTCTATTATCTCCAAAATGGAAGAGACATGTATGTGGACCAAGAATTAG
ATATTAATCGTTTAAGTGATTATGATGTCGATCACATTGTTCCACAAAGTTTCCTTAAAGACGATTCAAT
AGACAATAAGGTCTTAACGCGTTCTGATAAAAATCGTGGTAAATCGGATAACGTTCCAAGTGAAGAAGTA
GTCAAAAAGATGAAAAACTATTGGAGACAACTTCTAAACGCCAAGTTAATCACTCAACGTAAGTTTGATA
ATTTAACGAAAGCTGAACGTGGAGGTTTGAGTGAACTTGATAAAGCTGGTTTTATCAAACGCCAATTGGT
TGAAACTCGCCAAATCACTAAGCATGTGGCACAAATTTTGGATAGTCGCATGAATACTAAATACGATGAA
AATGATAAACTTATTCGAGAGGTTAAAGTGATTACCTTAAAATCTAAATTAGTTTCTGACTTCCGAAAAG
ATTTCCAATTCTATAAAGTACGTGAGATTAACAATTACCATCATGCCCATGATGCGTATCTAAATGCCGT
CGTTGGAACTGCTTTGATTAAGAAATATCCAAAACTTGAATCGGAGTTTGTCTATGGTGATTATAAAGTT
TATGATGTTCGTAAAATGATTGCTAAGTCTGAGCAAGAAATAGGCAAAGCAACCGCAAAATATTTCTTTT
ACTCTAATATCATGAACTTCTTCAAAACAGAAATTACACTTGCAAATGGAGAGATTCGCAAACGCCCTCT
AATCGAAACTAATGGGGAAACTGGAGAAATTGTCTGGGATAAAGGGCGAGATTTTGCCACAGTGCGCAAA
GTATTGTCCATGCCCCAAGTCAATATTGTCAAGAAAACAGAAGTACAGACAGGCGGATTCTCCAAGGAGT
CAATTTTACCAAAAAGAAATTCGGACAAGCTTATTGCTCGTAAAAAAGACTGGGATCCAAAAAAATATGG
TGGTTTTGATAGTCCAACGGTAGCTTATTCAGTCCTAGTGGTTGCTAAGGTGGAAAAAGGGAAATCGAAG
AAGTTAAAATCCGTTAAAGAGTTACTAGGGATCACAATTATGGAAAGAAGTTCCTTTGAAAAAAATCCGA
TTGACTTTTTAGAAGCTAAAGGATATAAGGAAGTTAAAAAAGACTTAATCATTAAACTACCTAAATATAG
TCTTTTTGAGTTAGAAAACGGTCGTAAACGGATGCTGGCTAGTGCCGGAGAATTACAAAAAGGAAATGAG
CTGGCTCTGCCAAGCAAATATGTGAATTTTTTATATTTAGCTAGTCATTATGAAAAGTTGAAGGGTAGTC
CAGAAGATAACGAACAAAAACAATTGTTTGTGGAGCAGCATAAGCATTATTTAGATGAGATTATTGAGCA
AATCAGTGAATTTTCTAAGCGTGTTATTTTAGCAGATGCCAATTTAGATAAAGTTCTTAGTGCATATAAC
AAACATAGAGACAAACCAATACGTGAACAAGCAGAAAATATTATTCATTTATTTACGTTGACGAATCTTG
GAGCTCCCGCTGCTTTTAAATATTTTGATACAACAATTGATCGTAAACGATATACGTCTACAAAAGAAGT
TTTAGATGCCACTCTTATCCATCAATCCATCACTGGTCTTTATGAAACACGCATTGATTTGAGTCAGCTA
GGAGGTGACTGACGACGAAAACTACGCTCTGGCTGCTTAACTCGAGTAAGGATCTCCAGGCATCAAATAA
AACGAAAGGCTCAGTCGAAAGACTGGGCCTTTCGTTTTATCTGTTGTTTGTCGGTGAACGCTCTCTACTA
GAGTCACACTGGCTCACCTTCGGGTGGGCCTTTCTGCGTTTATACCTAGGGATATATTCCGCTTCCTCGC
TCACTGACTCGCTACGCTCGGTCGTTCGACTGCGGCGAGCGGAAATGGCTTACGAACGGGGCGGAGATTT
CCTGGAAGATGCCAGGAAGATACTTAACAGGGAAGTGAGAGGGCCGCGGCAAAGCCGTTTTTCCATAGGC
TCCGCCCCCCTGACAAGCATCACGAAATCTGACGCTCAAATCAGTGGTGGCGAAACCCGACAGGACTATA
AAGATACCAGGCGTTTCCCCCTGGCGGCTCCCTCGTGCGCTCTCCTGTTCCTGCCTTTCGGTTTACCGGT
GTCATTCCGCTGTTATGGCCGCGTTTGTCTCATTCCACGCCTGACACTCAGTTCCGGGTAGGCAGTTCGC
TCCAAGCTGGACTGTATGCACGAACCCCCCGTTCAGTCCGACCGCTGCGCCTTATCCGGTAACTATCGTC
TTGAGTCCAACCCGGAAAGACATGCAAAAGCACCACTGGCAGCAGCCACTGGTAATTGATTTAGAGGAGT
TAGTCTTGAAGTCATGCGCCGGTTAAGGCTAAACTGAAAGGACAAGTTTTGGTGACTGCGCTCCTCCAAG
CCAGTTACCTCGGTTCAAAGAGTTGGTAGCTCAGAGAACCTTCGAAAAACCGCCCTGCAAGGCGGTTTTT
TCGTTTTCAGAGCAAGAGATTACGCGCAGACCAAAACGATCTCAAGAAGATCATCTTATTAATCAGATAA
AATATTTCTAGATTTCAGTGCAATTTATCTCTTCAAATGTAGCACCTGAAGTCAGCCCCATACGATATAA
GTTGTTACTAGTGCTTGGATTCTCACCAATAAAAAACGCCCGGCGGCAACCGAGCGTTCTGAACAAATCC
AGATGGAGTTCTGAGGTCATTACTGGATCTATCAACAGGAGTCCAAGCGAGCTCGATATCAAATTACGCC
CCGCCCTGCCACTCATCGCAGTACTGTTGTAATTCATTAAGCATTCTGCCGACATGGAAGCCATCACAAA
CGGCATGATGAACCTGAATCGCCAGCGGCATCAGCACCTTGTCGCCCTGCGTATAATATTTGCCCATGGT
GAAAACGGGGGCGAAGAAGTTGTCCATATTGGCCACGTTTAAATCAAAACTGGTGAAACTCACCCAGGGA
TTGGCTGAGACGAAAAACATATTCTCAATAAACCCTTTAGGGAAATAGGCCAGGTTTTCACCGTAACACG
CCACATCTTGCGAATATATGTGTAGAAACTGCCGGAAATCGTCGTGGTATTCACTCCAGAGCGATGAAAA
CGTTTCAGTTTGCTCATGGAAAACGGTGTAACAAGGGTGAACACTATCCCATATCACCAGCTCACCGTCT
TTCATTGCCATACGAAATTCCGGATGAGCATTCATCAGGCGGGCAAGAATGTGAATAAAGGCCGGATAAA
ACTTGTGCTTATTTTTCTTTACGGTCTTTAAAAAGGCCGTAATATCCAGCTGAACGGTCTGGTTATAGGT
ACATTGAGCAACTGACTGAAATGCCTCAAAATGTTCTTTACGATGCCATTGGGATATATCAACGGTGGTA
TATCCAGTGATTTTTTTCTCCATTTTAGCTTCCTTAGCTCCTGAAAATCTCGATAACTCAAAAAATACGC
CCGGTAGTGATCTTATTTCATTATGGTGAAAGTTGGAACCTCTTACGTGCCGATCAACGTCTCATTTTCG
CCAGATATCGACGTCTTAAGACCCACTTTCACATTTAAGTTGTTTTTCTAATCCGCATATGATCAATTCA
AGGCCGAATAAGAAGGCTGGCTCTGCACCTTGGTGATCAAATAATTCGATAGCTTGTCGTAATAATGGCG
GCATACTATCAGTAGTAGGTGTTTCCCTTTCTTCTTTAGCGACTTGATGCTCTTGATCTTCCAATACGCA
ACCTAAAGTAAAATGCCCCACAGCGCTGAGTGCATATAATGCATTCTCTAGTGAAAAACCTTGTTGGCAT
AAAAAGGCTAATTGATTTTCGAGAGTTTCATACTGTTTTTCTGTAGGCCGTGTACCTAAATGTACTTTTG
CTCCATCGCGATGACTTAGTAAAGCACATCTAAAACTTTTAGCGTTATTACGTAAAAAATCTTGCCAGCT
TTCCCCTTCTAAAGGGCAAAAGTGAGTATGGTGCCTATCTAACATCTCAATGGCTAAGGCGTCGAGCAAA
GCCCGCTTATTTTTTACATGCCAATACAATGTAGGCTGCTCTACACCTAGCTTCTGGGCGAGTTTACGGG
TTGTTAAACCTTCGATTCCGACCTCATTAAGCAGCTCTAATGCGCTGTTAATCACTTTACTTTTATCTAA
TCTAGACATCATTAATTCCTAATTGCTAGCATTGTACCTAGGACTGAGCTAGCCATAAAGTTGACACTCT
ATCGTTGATAGAGTTATTTTACCACTCCCTATCAGTGATAGAGAA
